>Addgene plasmid #19558 | pcDNA5/FRT/TO HIS DNAJB8 | depositor full sequence | sequence record 9194 | Author sequence
GACGGATCGGGAGATCTCCCGATCCCCTATGGTGCACTCTCAGTACAATCTGCTCTGATGCCGCATAGTT
AAGCCAGTATCTGCTCCCTGCTTGTGTGTTGGAGGTCGCTGAGTAGTGCGCGAGCAAAATTTAAGCTACA
ACAAGGCAAGGCTTGACCGACAATTGCATGAAGAATCTGCTTAGGGTTAGGCGTTTTGCGCTGCTTCGCG
ATGTACGGGCCAGATATACGCGTTGACATTGATTATTGACTAGTTATTAATAGTAATCAATTACGGGGTC
ATTAGTTCATAGCCCATATATGGAGTTCCGCGTTACATAACTTACGGTAAATGGCCCGCCTGGCTGACCG
CCCAACGACCCCCGCCCATTGACGTCAATAATGACGTATGTTCCCATAGTAACGCCAATAGGGACTTTCC
ATTGACGTCAATGGGTGGAGTATTTACGGTAAACTGCCCACTTGGCAGTACATCAAGTGTATCATATGCC
AAGTACGCCCCCTATTGACGTCAATGACGGTAAATGGCCCGCCTGGCATTATGCCCAGTACATGACCTTA
TGGGACTTTCCTACTTGGCAGTACATCTACGTATTAGTCATCGCTATTACCATGGTGATGCGGTTTTGGC
AGTACATCAATGGGCGTGGATAGCGGTTTGACTCACGGGGATTTCCAAGTCTCCACCCCATTGACGTCAA
TGGGAGTTTGTTTTGGCACCAAAATCAACGGGACTTTCCAAAATGTCGTAACAACTCCGCCCCATTGACG
CAAATGGGCGGTAGGCGTGTACGGTGGGAGGTCTATATAAGCAGAGCTCTCCCTATCAGTGATAGAGATC
TCCCTATCAGTGATAGAGATCGTCGACGAGCTCGTTTAGTGAACCGTCAGATCGCCTGGAGACGCCATCC
ACGCTGTTTTGACCTCCATAGAAGACACCGGGACCGATCCAGCCTCCGGACTCTAGCGTTTAAACTTAAG
CTTCTGCAGACCATGCATCATCACCATCACCATGGATCCACCATGGCTAACTACTACGAAGTGCTGGGCG
TGCAGGCCAGCGCTTCCCCGGAGGACATCAAGAAAGCCTACCGCAAGCTGGCCCTTCGTTGGCACCCCGA
CAAGAACCCTGACAATAAGGAGGAGGCGGAGAAGAAGTTCAAGCTGGTGTCTGAGGCCTATGAGGTTCTG
TCTGACTCCAAGAAACGCTCCCTGTATGACCGTGCTGGCTGTGACAGCTGGCGGGCTGGTGGCGGGGCCA
GCACGCCCTACCACAGCCCCTTCGACACCGGCTACACCTTCCGTAACCCTGAGGACATCTTCCGGGAGTT
TTTCGGTGGCCTGGACCCTTTCTCCTTTGAGTTCTGGGACAGCCCATTCAATAGTGACCGTGGTGGCCGG
GGCCATGGCCTGAGGGGGGCCTTCTCGGCAGGCTTTGGAGAATTTCCGGCCTTCATGGAGGCCTTCTCAT
CCTTCAACATGCTGGGCTGCAGCGGGGGCAGCCACACCACCTTCTCATCCACCTCCTTCGGGGGCTCCAG
TTCTGGCAGCTCGGGGTTCAAGTCGGTGATGTCGTCCACCGAGATGATCAATGGCCACAAGGTCACCACC
AAGCGCATCGTGGAGAACGGGCAGGAGCGCGTGGAGGTGGAGGAAGACGGGCAGCTCAAGTCGGTGACTG
TGAACGGCAAGGAGCAGCTCAAATGGATGGACAGCAAGTAGGCGGCCGCTCGAGTCTAGAGGGCCCGTTT
AAACCCGCTGATCAGCCTCGACTGTGCCTTCTAGTTGCCAGCCATCTGTTGTTTGCCCCTCCCCCGTGCC
TTCCTTGACCCTGGAAGGTGCCACTCCCACTGTCCTTTCCTAATAAAATGAGGAAATTGCATCGCATTGT
CTGAGTAGGTGTCATTCTATTCTGGGGGGTGGGGTGGGGCAGGACAGCAAGGGGGAGGATTGGGAAGACA
ATAGCAGGCATGCTGGGGATGCGGTGGGCTCTATGGCTTCTGAGGCGGAAAGAACCAGCTGGGGCTCTAG
GGGGTATCCCC
[124 nt withheld, positions 2042-2165]
C
[91 nt withheld, positions 2167-2257]
AGGGTGATGGTTCACGTACCTAGAAGTTCCTATTCCGAAGTTCCTATTCTCTAGAAAGTATAGGAACTTC
CTTGGCCAAAAAGCCTGAACTCACCGCGACGTCTGTCGAGAAGTTTCTGATCGAAAAGTTCGACAGCGTC
TCCGACCTGATGCAGCTCTCGGAGGGCGAAGAATCTCGTGCTTTCAGCTTCGATGTAGGAGGGCGTGGAT
ATGTCCTGCGGGTAAATAGCTGCGCCGATGGTTTCTACAAAGATCGTTATGTTTATCGGCACTTTGCATC
GGCCGCGCTCCCGATTCCGGAAGTGCTTGACATTGGGGAATTCAGCGAGAGCCTGACCTATTGCATCTCC
CGCCGTGCACAGGGTGTCACGTTGCAAGACCTGCCTGAAACCGAACTGCCCGCTGTTCTGCAGCCGGTCG
CGGAGGCCATGGATGCGATCGCTGCGGCCGATCTTAGCCAGACGAGCGGGTTCGGCCCATTCGGACCGCA
AGGAATCGGTCAATACACTACATGGCGTGATTTCATATGCGCGATTGCTGATCCCCATGTGTATCACTGG
CAAACTGTGATGGACGACACCGTCAGTGCGTCCGTCGCGCAGGCTCTCGATGAGCTGATGCTTTGGGCCG
AGGACTGCCCCGAAGTCCGGCACCTCGTGCACGCGGATTTCGGCTCCAACAATGTCCTGACGGACAATGG
CCGCATAACAGCGGTCATTGACTGGAGCGAGGCGATGTTCGGGGATTCCCAATACGAGGTCGCCAACATC
TTCTTCTGGAGGCCGTGGTTGGCTTGTATGGAGCAGCAGACGCGCTACTTCGAGCGGAGGCATCCGGAGC
TTGCAGGATCGCCGCGGCTCCGGGCGTATATGCTCCGCATTGGTCTTGACCAACTCTATCAGAGCTTGGT
TGACGGCAATTTCGATGATGCAGCTTGGGCGCAGGGTCGATGCGACGCAATCGTCCGATCCGGAGCCGGG
ACTGTCGGGCGTACACAAATCGCCCGCAGAAGCGCGGCCGTCTGGACCGATGGCTGTGTAGAAGTACTCG
CCGATAGTGGAAACCGACGCCCCAGCACTCGTCCGAGGGCAAAGGAATAGCACGTACTACGAGATTTCGA
TTCCACCGCCGCCTTCTATGAAAGGTTGGGCTTCGGAATCGTTTTCCGGGACGCCGGCTGGATGATCCTC
CAGCGCGGGGATCTCATGCTGGAGTTCTTCGCCCACCCCAACTTGTTTATTGCAGCTTATAATGGTTACA
AATAAAGCAATAGCATCACAAATTTCACAAATAAAGCATTTTTTTCACTGCATTCTAGTTGTGGTTTGTC
CAAACTCATCAATGTATCTTATCATGTCTGTATACCGTCGACCTCTAGCTAGAGCTTGGCGTAATCATGG
TCATAGCTGTTTCCTGTGTGAAATTGTTATCCGCTCACAATTCCACACAACATACGAGCCGGAAGCATAA
AGTGTAAAGCCTGGGGTGCCTAATGAGTGAGCTAACTCACATTAATTGCGTTGCGCTCACTGCCCGCTTT
CCAGTCGGGAAACCTGTCGTGCCAGCTGCATTAATGAATCGGCCAACGCGCGGGGAGAGGCGGTTTGCGT
ATTGGGCGCTCTTCCGCTTCCTCGCTCACTGACTCGCTGCGCTCGGTCGTTCGGCTGCGGCGAGCGGTAT
CAGCTCACTCAAAGGCGGTAATACGGTTATCCACAGAATCAGGGGATAACGCAGGAAAGAACATGTGAGC
AAAAGGCCAGCAAAAGGCCAGGAACCGTAAAAAGGCCGCGTTGCTGGCGTTTTTCCATAGGCTCCGCCCC
CCTGACGAGCATCACAAAAATCGACGCTCAAGTCAGAGGTGGCGAAACCCGACAGGACTATAAAGATACC
AGGCGTTTCCCCCTGGAAGCTCCCTCGTGCGCTCTCCTGTTCCGACCCTGCCGCTTACCGGATACCTGTC
CGCCTTTCTCCCTTCGGGAAGCGTGGCGCTTTCTCATAGCTCACGCTGTAGGTATCTCAGTTCGGTGTAG
GTCGTTCGCTCCAAGCTGGGCTGTGTGCACGAACCCCCCGTTCAGCCCGACCGCTGCGCCTTATCCGGTA
ACTATCGTCTTGAGTCCAACCCGGTAAGACACGACTTATCGCCACTGGCAGCAGCCACTGGTAACAGGAT
TAGCAGAGCGAGGTATGTAGGCGGTGCTACAGAGTTCTTGAAGTGGTGGCCTAACTACGGCTACACTAGA
AGAACAGTATTTGGTATCTGCGCTCTGCTGAAGCCAGTTACCTTCGGAAAAAGAGTTGGTAGCTCTTGAT
CCGGCAAACAAACCACCGCTGGTAGCGGTGGTTTTTTTGTTTGCAAGCAGCAGATTACGCGCAGAAAAAA
AGGATCTCAAGAAGATCCTTTGATCTTTTCTACGGGGTCTGACGCTCAGTGGAACGAAAACTCACGTTAA
GGGATTTTGGTCATGAGATTATCAAAAAGGATCTTCACCTAGATCCTTTTAAATTAAAAATGAAGTTTTA
AATCAATCTAAAGTATATATGAGTAAACTTGGTCTGACAGTTACCAATGCTTAATCAGTGAGGCACCTAT
CTCAGCGATCTGTCTATTTCGTTCATCCATAGTTGCCTGACTCCCCGTCGTGTAGATAACTACGATACGG
GAGGGCTTACCATCTGGCCCCAGTGCTGCAATGATACCGCGAGACCCACGCTCACCGGCTCCAGATTTAT
CAGCAATAAACCAGCCAGCCGGAAGGGCCGAGCGCAGAAGTGGTCCTGCAACTTTATCCGCCTCCATCCA
GTCTATTAATTGTTGCCGGGAAGCTAGAGTAAGTAGTTCGCCAGTTAATAGTTTGCGCAACGTTGTTGCC
ATTGCTACAGGCATCGTGGTGTCACGCTCGTCGTTTGGTATGGCTTCATTCAGCTCCGGTTCCCAACGAT
CAAGGCGAGTTACATGATCCCCCATGTTGTGCAAAAAAGCGGTTAGCTCCTTCGGTCCTCCGATCGTTGT
CAGAAGTAAGTTGGCCGCAGTGTTATCACTCATGGTTATGGCAGCACTGCATAATTCTCTTACTGTCATG
CCATCCGTAAGATGCTTTTCTGTGACTGGTGAGTACTCAACCAAGTCATTCTGAGAATAGTGTATGCGGC
GACCGAGTTGCTCTTGCCCGGCGTCAATACGGGATAATACCGCGCCACATAGCAGAACTTTAAAAGTGCT
CATCATTGGAAAACGTTCTTCGGGGCGAAAACTCTCAAGGATCTTACCGCTGTTGAGATCCAGTTCGATG
TAACCCACTCGTGCACCCAACTGATCTTCAGCATCTTTTACTTTCACCAGCGTTTCTGGGTGAGCAAAAA
CAGGAAGGCAAAATGCCGCAAAAAAGGGAATAAGGGCGACACGGAAATGTTGAATACTCATACTCTTCCT
TTTTCAATATTATTGAAGCATTTATCAGGGTTATTGTCTCATGAGCGGATACATATTTGAATGTATTTAG
AAAAATAAACAAATAGGGGTTCCGCGCACATTTCCCCGAAAAGTGCCACCTGACGTC
Features (pLannotate 1.2.2; 21 found; start..end, strand, type, name):
     28..80      -  misc_feature   bom (fragment): basis of mobility region from pBR322
    235..614     +  enhancer       CMV enhancer: human cytomegalovirus immediate early enhancer
    615..818     +  promoter       CMV promoter: human cytomegalovirus (CMV) immediate early promoter
    820..839     +  promoter       PLtetO-1 promoter (fragment): modified phage lambda PL promoter with tet operator sites (Lutz and Bujard, 1997)
    841..860     +  promoter       PLtetO-1 promoter (fragment): modified phage lambda PL promoter with tet operator sites (Lutz and Bujard, 1997)
    868..901     +  promoter       TRE3GV promoter (fragment): 3rd-generation Tet-responsive promoter that can be activated by binding of Tet-On® 3G, optimized for retroviral and lentiviral vectors
   1023..1718    +  CDS            DNAJB8: DNJB8_HUMAN - Experimental evidence at protein level: Swiss-Prot protein existence level 1. Efficient suppressor of aggregation and toxicity of disease- associated polyglutamine proteins. From Homo sapiens (Human).
   1772..1996    +  polyA_signal   bGH poly(A) signal: bovine growth hormone polyadenylation signal
   2000..2021    +  promoter       SV40 promoter (fragment): SV40 enhancer and early promoter
   2042..2275    +  rep_origin     f1 ori (fragment) (sequence partly withheld): f1 bacteriophage origin of replication; arrow indicates direction of (+) strand synthesis
   2280..2327    +  protein_bind   FRT: FLP-mediated recombination occurs in the 8-bp core sequence TCTAGAAA (Turan and Bode, 2011). FLP recombinase from the Saccharomyces cerevisiae 2μ plasmid
   2335..3357    +  CDS            HygR: aminoglycoside phosphotransferase from E. coli; aph(4)-Ia; confers resistance to hygromycin
   3367..3492    +  CDS            ble (fragment): BLE_KLEPN - Experimental evidence at protein level: Swiss-Prot protein existence level 1. Binding protein with a strong affinity to the bleomycin family of antibiotics. Binds to CL990; an antimitotic-antibiotic compound. From Klebsiella pneumoniae.
   3487..3608    +  polyA_signal   SV40 poly(A) signal: SV40 polyadenylation signal
   3681..3697    -  protein_bind   lac operator: The lac repressor binds to the lac operator to inhibit transcription in E. coli. This inhibition can be relieved by adding lactose or isopropyl-β-D-thiogalactopyranoside (IPTG). lac repressor encoded by lacI
   3705..3735    -  promoter       lac promoter: promoter for the E. coli lac operon
   3750..3771    -  protein_bind   CAP binding site: CAP binding activates transcription in the presence of cAMP. E. coli catabolite activator protein
   3784..3876    -  CDS            lacI (fragment): lac repressor; lacI; The lac repressor binds to the lac operator to inhibit transcription in E. coli. This inhibition can be relieved by adding lactose or isopropyl-β-D-thiogalactopyranoside (IPTG).
   4059..4647    -  rep_origin     ori: high-copy-number ColE1/pMB1/pBR322/pUC origin of replication
   4818..5678    -  CDS            AmpR: β-lactamase; bla; confers resistance to ampicillin, carbenicillin, and related antibiotics
   5679..5783    -  promoter       AmpR promoter: bla
