[The description below was written by a language model from this plasmid's Addgene catalogue record and pLannotate feature annotations shown in this document.]
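Description:
pcDNA5/FRT/TO HIS DNAJB8 is a mammalian expression plasmid built on the Invitrogen pcDNA5/FRT/TO backbone, carrying the human DNAJB8 coding sequence (DnaJ/Hsp40 homolog, subfamily B, member 8) cloned between BamHI and NotI sites. In bacteria it is maintained at high copy through a ColE1/pUC-type origin and selected with ampicillin via the β-lactamase gene. A fragment of the f1 origin and remnants of lac regulatory sequence are also annotated in the backbone.

Expression of the insert is driven by the CMV immediate early enhancer and promoter, followed directly by two short tet operator-like elements, which the annotation software labels as fragments of other Tet-related promoters. In cells that express the Tet repressor, this arrangement keeps transcription off until tetracycline or doxycycline is added, whereas in cells lacking the repressor the promoter should behave constitutively. The catalogue entry lists an N-terminal His tag supplied by the backbone, although the tag is not separately annotated in the feature table, and the transcript ends at the bovine growth hormone polyadenylation signal. Downstream, an FRT site sits immediately in front of a hygromycin resistance gene that has no complete annotated promoter of its own and is followed by an SV40 poly(A) signal. This layout allows FLP-mediated integration into a host cell line carrying a genomic FRT docking site, with hygromycin resistance gained on correct integration, giving isogenic, inducible stable lines.

The plasmid belongs to a human HSPH/HSPA/DNAJ chaperone expression library. The depositor notes that inserts were amplified from a pooled reference RNA derived from ten cell lines, so polymorphisms may be present, and that clones were sequence verified only for gene identity.
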