Addgene plasmid #19558: pcDNA5/FRT/TO HIS DNAJB8
Depositing lab: Harm Kampinga. Publication: Computational analysis of the human HSPH/HSPA/DNAJ family and cloning of a human HSPH/HSPA/DNAJ expression library. Hageman J, Kampinga HH. Cell Stress Chaperones. 2009 Jan;14(1):1-21. doi: 10.1007/s12192-008-0060-2. Epub 2008 Aug 7. PubMed 18686016.
Backbone
  Vector backbone: pcDNA5/FRT/TO
  Backbone manufacturer: Invitrogen
  Backbone size w/o insert (bp): 5137
  Vector type: Mammalian Expression
  Selectable markers: Hygromycin
Growth in bacteria
  Bacterial resistance: Ampicillin, 100 μg/mL
  Growth temperature: 37°C
  Growth strain: DH5alpha
  Copy number: High Copy
Gene/Insert
  Gene/Insert name: DnaJ (Hsp40) homolog, subfamily B, member 8 (alt names: DNAJB8; DJ6; MGC33884)
  Species: H. sapiens (human)
  Insert size (bp): 728
  Entrez Gene: DNAJB8 (a.k.a. CT156, DJ6)
  Tag / fusion protein: His (N terminal on backbone)
  Cloning method: Restriction Enzyme; 5′ cloning site BamHI (not destroyed); 3′ cloning site NotI (not destroyed)
  Sequencing primers: 5′ LNCX; 3′ BGH-rev
Terms and licenses: Academic/Nonprofit Terms; Industry Terms: Not Available to Industry
Depositor comments: Part of the HSP40 gene family Disclaimer: For cloning the various HSP genes, the Stratagene reference RNA for cDNA synthesis was used and genes were amplified from this mixture that originates from 10 different cell lines from different somatic origin and ultimately coming from 10 different individuals. This strategy was used to maximize the chance for the presence of individual HSP transcripts. Users must be aware that this mixture thus represents 20 complete haploid genomes, meaning that for each individual gene there might be polymorphisms that could potentially have functional consequences. The library was sequence verified only for the presence of the correct gene.
How to cite: pcDNA5/FRT/TO HIS DNAJB8 was a gift from Harm Kampinga (Addgene plasmid # 19558 ; http://n2t.net/addgene:19558 ; RRID:Addgene_19558)
