>Addgene plasmid #19558 | pcDNA5/FRT/TO HIS DNAJB8 | addgene partial sequence | sequence record 25335 | 19558 with LNCX
CGCTGTTTTGACCTCCATAGAAGACACCGGGACCGATCCAGCCTCCGGACTCTAGCGTTTAAACTTAAGC
TTCTGCAGACCATGCATCATCACCATCACCATGGATCCACCATGGCTAACTACTACGAAGTGCTGGGCGT
GCAGGCCAGCGCTTCCCCGGAGGACATCAAGAAAGCCTACCGCAAGCTGGCCCTTCGTTGGCACCCCGAC
AAGAACCCTGACAATAAGGAGGAGGCGGAGAAGAAGTTCAAGCTGGTGTCTGAGGCCTATGAGGTTCTGT
CTGACTCCAAGAAACGCTCCCTGTATGACCGTGCTGGCTGTGACAGCTGGCGGGCTGGTGGCGGGGCCAG
CACGCCCTACCACAGCCCCTTCGACACCGGCTACACCTTCCGTAACCCTGAGGACATCTTCCGGGAGTTT
TTCGGTGGCCTGGACCCTTTCTCCTTTGAGTTCTGGGACAGCCCATTCAATAGTGACCGTGGTGGCCGGG
GCCATGGCCTGAGGGGGGCCTTCTCGGCAGGCTTTGGAGAATTTCCGGCCTTCATGGAGGCCTTCTCATC
CTTCAACATGCTGGGCTGCAGCGGGGGCAGCCACACCACCTTCTCATCCACCTCCTTCGGGGGCTCCAGT
TCTGGCAGCTCGGGGTTCAAGTCGGTGATGTCGTCCACCGAGATGATCAATGGCCACAAGGTCACCACCA
AGCGCATCGTGGAGAACGGGCAGGAGCGCGTGGAGGTGGAGGAAGACGGGCAGCTCAAGTCGGTGACTGT
GAACGGCAAGGAGCAGCTCAAATGGATGGACAGCAAGTNNCGGCCGCTCGAGTCTAGAGGGNNNTTTNTA
ACCCCGCTG
